Addgene plasmid #15264: pBabe-GFP-IKBalpha-mut (super repressor)
Depositing lab: William Hahn. Depositing organization: Dana-Farber Cancer Institute. Publication: Integrative Genomic Approaches Identify IKBKE as a Breast Cancer Oncogene. Boehm JS, Zhao JJ, Yao J, Kim SY, Firestein R, Dunn IF, Sjostrom SK, Garraway LA, Weremowicz S, Richardson AL, Greulich H, Stewart CJ, Mulvey LA, Shen RR, Ambrogio L, Hirozane-Kishikawa T, Hill DE, Vidal M, Meyerson M, Grenier JK, Hinkle G, Root DE, Roberts TM, Lander ES, Polyak K, Hahn WC. Cell. 2007 Jun 15. 129(6):1065-1079. 10.1016/j.cell.2007.03.052 PubMed 17574021.
Backbone
  Vector backbone: pBabe-GFP
  Backbone size w/o insert (bp): 5100
  Vector type: Mammalian Expression, Retroviral
Growth in bacteria
  Bacterial resistance: Ampicillin, 100 μg/mL
  Growth temperature: 37°C
  Growth strain: DH5alpha
  Copy number: High Copy
Gene/Insert
  Gene/Insert name: IKB alpha (alt name: inhibitor of kappa B alpha)
  Species: H. sapiens (human)
  Insert size (bp): 1000
  Mutation: Serine 32 to Alanine, Serine 36 to Alanine
  Entrez Gene: NFKBIA (a.k.a. EDAID2, IKBA, MAD-3, NFKBI)
  Cloning method: Restriction Enzyme; 5′ cloning site BglII/BamHI (destroyed during cloning); 3′ cloning site EcoRI (not destroyed)
  Sequencing primers: 5′ MSCV
Terms and licenses: Academic/Nonprofit Terms; Industry Terms: Not Available to Industry
How to cite: pBabe-GFP-IKBalpha-mut (super repressor) was a gift from William Hahn (Addgene plasmid # 15264 ; http://n2t.net/addgene:15264 ; RRID:Addgene_15264)
