[The description below was written by a language model from this plasmid's Addgene catalogue record and pLannotate feature annotations shown in this document.]
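Description:
pBabe-GFP-IKBalpha-mut (super repressor) is a Moloney murine leukemia virus-based retroviral expression vector built on the pBabe-GFP backbone, intended for stable gene delivery into mammalian cells. In bacteria it is maintained as a high-copy plasmid through a ColE1/pUC-type origin and selected with ampicillin via the β-lactamase gene and its native promoter. The full sequence record is about 6.1 kb, consistent with a roughly 5.1 kb backbone carrying a roughly 1 kb insert.

The proviral region is bounded by MMLV long terminal repeats and contains a packaging signal followed by a truncated gag segment lacking its start codon, an arrangement that promotes efficient encapsidation of the genomic RNA when the plasmid is introduced into a packaging cell line supplying the viral proteins in trans. Downstream of this sits the human NFKBIA coding sequence (IκBα), positioned to be transcribed from the 5′ LTR. The insert carries serine-to-alanine substitutions at positions 32 and 36. These serines are the sites whose signal-induced phosphorylation normally triggers ubiquitination and degradation of IκBα, so the mutant resists degradation and keeps NF-κB/REL dimers sequestered in the cytoplasm, acting as a dominant "super repressor" of NF-κB signalling. An internal SV40 enhancer/early promoter then drives a separate humanized Renilla GFP cassette, which takes the place of a drug marker and lets transduced cells be identified or sorted by fluorescence; GFP is not fused to IκBα.

The construct is suited to blocking NF-κB activation in infected cells, and it was deposited in connection with a study identifying IKBKE as a breast cancer oncogene.
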