Features (pLannotate 1.2.2; 13 found; start..end, strand, type, name):
      8..477     +  LTR            LTR: long terminal repeat from Moloney murine leukemia virus
    601..875     +  misc_feature   MESV Ψ (fragment): packaging signal of murine embryonic stem cell virus
    942..1358    +  CDS            gag (truncated): truncated Moloney murine leukemia virus (MMLV) gag gene lacking the start codon
   1383..2333    +  CDS            NFKBIA: IKBA_HUMAN - Also known as IKBA, MAD3, NFKBI. Experimental evidence at protein level: Swiss-Prot protein existence level 1. Inhibits the activity of dimeric NF-kappa-B/REL complexes by trapping REL dimers in the cytoplasm through masking of their nuclear localization signals. On cellular stimulation by immune and proinflammatory responses, becomes phosphorylated promoting ubiquitination and degradation, enabling the dimeric RELA to translocate to the nucleus and activate transcription. From Homo sapiens (Human).
   2379..2708    +  promoter       SV40 promoter: SV40 enhancer and early promoter
   2709..2735    +  misc_feature   MCS (fragment): pBluescript multiple cloning site
   2739..3458    +  CDS            hrGFP: humanized Renilla green fluorescent protein mammalian codon-optimized
   3513..3634    +  LTR            3' LTR (ΔU3) (fragment): self-inactivating 3' long terminal repeat (LTR) from Moloney murine leukemia virus
   3635..4104    +  LTR            LTR: long terminal repeat from Moloney murine leukemia virus
   4170..4222    -  CDS            lacI (fragment): lac repressor; lacI; The lac repressor binds to the lac operator to inhibit transcription in E. coli. This inhibition can be relieved by adding lactose or isopropyl-β-D-thiogalactopyranoside (IPTG).
   4405..4993    -  rep_origin     ori: high-copy-number ColE1/pMB1/pBR322/pUC origin of replication
   5153..6013    -  CDS            AmpR: β-lactamase; bla; confers resistance to ampicillin, carbenicillin, and related antibiotics
   6014..6118    -  promoter       AmpR promoter: bla
>Addgene plasmid #15264 | pBabe-GFP-IKBalpha-mut (super repressor) | addgene full sequence | sequence record 128047 | Addgene NGS Result
CTGCAGCCTGAATATGGGCCAAACAGGATATCTGTGGTAAGCAGTTCCTGCCCCGGCTCAGGGCCAAGAA
CAGATGGAACAGCTGAATATGGGCCAAACAGGATATCTGTGGTAAGCAGTTCCTGCCCCGGCTCAGGGCC
AAGAACAGATGGTCCCCAGATGCGGTCCAGCCCTCAGCAGTTTCTAGAGAACCATCAGATGTTTCCAGGG
TGCCCCAAGGACCTGAAATGACCCTGTGCCTTATTTGAACTAACCAATCAGTTCGCTTCTCGCTTCTGTT
CGCGCGCTTCTGCTCCCCGAGCTCAATAAAAGAGCCCACAACCCCTCACTCGGGGCGCCAGTCCTCCGAT
TGACTGAGTCGCCCGGGTACCCGTGTATCCAATAAACCCTCTTGCAGTTGCATCCGACTTGTGGTCTCGC
TGTTCCTTGGGAGGGTCTCCTCTGAGTGATTGACTACCCGTCAGCGGGGGTCTTTCATTTGGGGGCTCGT
CCGGGATCGGGAGACCCCTGCCCAGGGACCACCGACCCACCACCGGGAGGCAAGCTGGCCAGCAACTTAT
CTGTGTCTGTCCGATTGTCTAGTGTCTATGACTGATTTTATGCGCCTGCGTCGGTACTAGTTAGCTAACT
AGCTCTGTATCTGGCGGACCCGTGGTGGAACTGACGAGTTCTGAACACCCGGCCGCAACCCTGGGAGACG
TCCCAGGGACTTTGGGGGCCGTTTTTGTGGCCCGACCTGAGGAAGGGAGTCGATGTGGAATCCGACCCCG
TCAGGATATGTGGTTCTGGTAGGAGACGAGAACCTAAAACAGTTCCCGCCTCCGTCTGAATTTTTGCTTT
CGGTTTGGAACCGAAGCCGCGCGTCTTGTCTGCTGCAGCGCTGCAGCATCGTTCTGTGTTGTCTCTGTCT
GACTGTGTTTCTGTATTTGTCTGAAAATTAGGGCCAGACTGTTACCACTCCCTTAAGTTTGACCTTAGGT
CACTGGAAAGATGTCGAGCGGATCGCTCACAACCAGTCGGTAGATGTCAAGAAGAGACGTTGGGTTACCT
TCTGCTCTGCAGAATGGCCAACCTTTAACGTCGGATGGCCGCGAGACGGCACCTTTAACCGAGACCTCAT
CACCCAGGTTAAGATCAAGGTCTTTTCACCTGGCCCGCATGGACACCCAGACCAGGTCCCCTACATCGTG
ACCTGGGAAGCCTTGGCTTTTGACCCCCCTCCCTGGGTCAAGCCCTTTGTACACCCTAAGCCTCCGCCTC
CTCTTCCTCCATCCGCCCCGTCTCTCCCCCTTGAACCTCCTCGTTCGACCCCGCCTCGATCCTCCCTTTA
TCCAGCCCTCACTCCTTCTCTAGGCGCCGGCCGGATCTCTCGAGGTTAGCTTATGTTCCAGGCGGCCGAG
CGTCCCCAGGAGTGGGCCATGGAGGGCCCCCGCGACGGGCTGAAGAAGGAGCGGCTACTGGACGACCGCC
ACGACGCCGGCCTGGACGCCATGAAAGACGAGGAGTACGAGCAGATGGTCAAGGAGCTGCAGGAGATCCG
CCTCGAGCCGCAGGAGGTGCCGCGCGGCTCGGAGCCCTGGAAGCAGCAGCTCACCGAGGACGGGGACTCG
TTCCTGCACTTGGCCATCATCCATGAAGAAAAGGCACTGACCATGGAAGTGATCCGCCAGGTGAAGGGAG
ACCTGGCCTTCCTCAACTTCCAGAACAACCTGCAGCAGACTCCACTCCACTTGGCTGTGATCACCAACCA
GCCAGAAATTGCTGAGGCACTTCTGGGAGCTGGCTGTGATCCTGAGCTCCGAGACTTTCGAGGAAATACC
CCCCTACACCTTGCCTGTGAGCAGGGCTGCCTGGCCAGCGTGGGAGTCCTGACTCAGTCCTGCACCACCC
CGCACCTCCACTCCATCCTGAAGGCTACCAACTACAATGGCCACACGTGTCTACACTTAGCCTCTATCCA
TGGCTACCTGGGCATCGTGGAGCTTTTGGTGTCCTTGGGTGCTGATGTCAATGCTCAGGAGCCCTGTAAT
GGCCGGACTGCCCTTCACCTCGCAGTGGACCTGCAAAATCCTGACCTGGTGTCACTCCTGTTGAAGTGTG
GGGCTGATGTCAACAGAGTTACCTACCAGGGCTATTCTCCCTACCAGCTCACCTGGGGCCGCCCAAGCAC
CCGGATACAGCAGCAGCTGGGCCAGCTGACACTAGAAAACCTTCAGATGCTGCCAGAGAGTGAGGATGAG
GAGAGCTATGACACAGAGTCAGAGTTCACGGAGTTCACAGAGGACGAGCTGCCCTATGATGACTGTGTGT
TTGGAGGCCAGCGTCTGACGTTATGAGGATCAACGAATTCGCCAGCACAGTGGTCGACCCTGTGGAATGT
GTGTCAGTTAGGGTGTGGAAAGTCCCCAGGCTCCCCAGCAGGCAGAAGTATGCAAAGCATGCATCTCAAT
TAGTCAGCAACCAGGTGTGGAAAGTCCCCAGGCTCCCCAGCAGGCAGAAGTATGCAAAGCATGCATCTCA
ATTAGTCAGCAACCATAGTCCCGCCCCTAACTCCGCCCATCCCGCCCCTAACTCCGCCCAGTTCCGCCCA
TTCTCCGCCCCATGGCTGACTAATTTTTTTTATTTATGCAGAGGCCGAGGCCGCCTCGGCCTCTGAGCTA
TTCCAGAAGTAGTGAGGAGGCTTTTTTGGAGGCCTAGGCTTTTGCAAAAAGCTTATCGATACCGTCGACC
TCGAGACCATGGTGAGCAAGCAGATCCTGAAGAACACCGGCCTGCAGGAGATCATGAGCTTCAAGGTGAA
CCTGGAGGGCGTGGTGAACAACCACGTGTTCACCATGGAGGGCTGCGGCAAGGGCAACATCCTGTTCGGC
AACCAGCTGGTGCAGATCCGCGTGACCAAGGGCGCCCCCCTGCCCTTCGCCTTCGACATCCTGAGCCCCG
CCTTCCAGTACGGCAACCGCACCTTCACCAAGTACCCCGAGGACATCAGCGACTTCTTCATCCAGAGCTT
CCCCGCCGGCTTCGTGTACGAGCGCACCCTGCGCTACGAGGACGGCGGCCTGGTGGAGATCCGCAGCGAC
ATCAACCTGATCGAGGAGATGTTCGTGTACCGCGTGGAGTACAAGGGCCGCAACTTCCCCAACGACGGCC
CCGTGATGAAGAAGACCATCACCGGCCTGCAGCCCAGCTTCGAGGTGGTGTACATGAACGACGGCGTGCT
GGTGGGCCAGGTGATCCTGGTGTACCGCCTGAACAGCGGCAAGTTCTACAGCTGCCACATGCGCACCCTG
ATGAAGAGCAAGGGCGTGGTGAAGGACTTCCCCGAGTACCACTTCATCCAGCACCGCCTGGAGAAGACCT
ACGTGGAGGACGGCGGCTTCGTGGAGCAGCACGAGACCGCCATCGCCCAGCTGACCAGCCTGGGCAAGCC
CCTGGGCAGCCTGCACGAGTGGGTGTAATAGGGTACCTTCGATAAAATAAAAGATTTTATTTAGTCTCCA
GAAAAAGGGGGGAATGAAAGACCCCACCTGTAGGTTTGGCAAGCTAGCTTAAGTAACGCCATTTTGCAAG
GCATGGAAAAATACATAACTGAGAATAGAGAAGTTCAGATCAAGGTCAGGAACAGATGGAACAGCTGAAT
ATGGGCCAAACAGGATATCTGTGGTAAGCAGTTCCTGCCCCGGCTCAGGGCCAAGAACAGATGGAACAGC
TGAATATGGGCCAAACAGGATATCTGTGGTAAGCAGTTCCTGCCCCGGCTCAGGGCCAAGAACAGATGGT
CCCCAGATGCGGTCCAGCCCTCAGCAGTTTCTAGAGAACCATCAGATGTTTCCAGGGTGCCCCAAGGACC
TGAAATGACCCTGTGCCTTATTTGAACTAACCAATCAGTTCGCTTCTCGCTTCTGTTCGCGCGCTTCTGC
TCCCCGAGCTCAATAAAAGAGCCCACAACCCCTCACTCGGGGCGCCAGTCCTCCGATTGACTGAGTCGCC
CGGGTACCCGTGTATCCAATAAACCCTCTTGCAGTTGCATCCGACTTGTGGTCTCGCTGTTCCTTGGGAG
GGTCTCCTCTGAGTGATTGACTACCCGTCAGCGGGGGTCTTTCACATGCAGCATGTATCAAAATTAATTT
GGTTTTTTTTCTTAAGTATTTACATTAAATGGCCATAGTTGCATTAATGAATCGGCCAACGCGCGGGGAG
AGGCGGTTTGCGTATTGGGCGCTCTTCCGCTTCCTCGCTCACTGACTCGCTGCGCTCGGTCGTTCGGCTG
CGGCGAGCGGTATCAGCTCACTCAAAGGCGGTAATACGGTTATCCACAGAATCAGGGGATAACGCAGGAA
AGAACATGTGAGCAAAAGGCCAGCAAAAGGCCAGGAACCGTAAAAAGGCCGCGTTGCTGGCGTTTTTCCA
TAGGCTCCGCCCCCCTGACGAGCATCACAAAAATCGACGCTCAAGTCAGAGGTGGCGAAACCCGACAGGA
CTATAAAGATACCAGGCGTTTCCCCCTGGAAGCTCCCTCGTGCGCTCTCCTGTTCCGACCCTGCCGCTTA
CCGGATACCTGTCCGCCTTTCTCCCTTCGGGAAGCGTGGCGCTTTCTCATAGCTCACGCTGTAGGTATCT
CAGTTCGGTGTAGGTCGTTCGCTCCAAGCTGGGCTGTGTGCACGAACCCCCCGTTCAGCCCGACCGCTGC
GCCTTATCCGGTAACTATCGTCTTGAGTCCAACCCGGTAAGACACGACTTATCGCCACTGGCAGCAGCCA
CTGGTAACAGGATTAGCAGAGCGAGGTATGTAGGCGGTGCTACAGAGTTCTTGAAGTGGTGGCCTAACTA
CGGCTACACTAGAAGAACAGTATTTGGTATCTGCGCTCTGCTGAAGCCAGTTACCTTCGGAAAAAGAGTT
GGTAGCTCTTGATCCGGCAAACAAACCACCGCTGGTAGCGGTGGTTTTTTTGTTTGCAAGCAGCAGATTA
CGCGCAGAAAAAAAGGATCTCAAGAAGATCCTTTGATCTTTTCTACGGGGTCTGACGCTCAGTGGAACGA
AAACTCACGTTAAGGGATTTTGGTCATGAGATTATCAAAAAGGATCTTCACCTAGATCCTTTTGCGGCCG
CAAATCAATCTAAAGTATATATGAGTAAACTTGGTCTGACAGTTACCAATGCTTAATCAGTGAGGCACCT
ATCTCAGCGATCTGTCTATTTCGTTCATCCATAGTTGCCTGACTCCCCGTCGTGTAGATAACTACGATAC
GGGAGGGCTTACCATCTGGCCCCAGTGCTGCAATGATACCGCGAGACCCACGCTCACCGGCTCCAGATTT
ATCAGCAATAAACCAGCCAGCCGGAAGGGCCGAGCGCAGAAGTGGTCCTGCAACTTTATCCGCCTCCATC
CAGTCTATTAATTGTTGCCGGGAAGCTAGAGTAAGTAGTTCGCCAGTTAATAGTTTGCGCAACGTTGTTG
CCATTGCTACAGGCATCGTGGTGTCACGCTCGTCGTTTGGTATGGCTTCATTCAGCTCCGGTTCCCAACG
ATCAAGGCGAGTTACATGATCCCCCATGTTGTGCAAAAAAGCGGTTAGCTCCTTCGGTCCTCCGATCGTT
GTCAGAAGTAAGTTGGCCGCAGTGTTATCACTCATGGTTATGGCAGCACTGCATAATTCTCTTACTGTCA
TGCCATCCGTAAGATGCTTTTCTGTGACTGGTGAGTACTCAACCAAGTCATTCTGAGAATAGTGTATGCG
GCGACCGAGTTGCTCTTGCCCGGCGTCAATACGGGATAATACCGCGCCACATAGCAGAACTTTAAAAGTG
CTCATCATTGGAAAACGTTCTTCGGGGCGAAAACTCTCAAGGATCTTACCGCTGTTGAGATCCAGTTCGA
TGTAACCCACTCGTGCACCCAACTGATCTTCAGCATCTTTTACTTTCACCAGCGTTTCTGGGTGAGCAAA
AACAGGAAGGCAAAATGCCGCAAAAAAGGGAATAAGGGCGACACGGAAATGTTGAATACTCATACTCTTC
CTTTTTCAATATTATTGAAGCATTTATCAGGGTTATTGTCTCATGAGCGGATACATATTTGAATGTATTT
AGAAAAATAAACAAATAGGGGTTCCGCGCACATTTCCCCGAAAAGTGCCAC
