>Addgene plasmid #15264 | pBabe-GFP-IKBalpha-mut (super repressor) | addgene partial sequence | sequence record 64804 | SV40pro-F 5'-TATTTATGCAGAGGCCGAGG-3'
AGCTATTCCAGAAGTAGTGAGGAGGCTTTTTTGGAGGCCTAGGCTTTTGCAAAAAGCTTATCGATACCGT
CGACCTCGAGACCATGGTGAGCAAGCAGATCCTGAAGAACACCGGCCTGCAGGAGATCATGAGCTTCAAG
GTGAACCTGGAGGGCGTGGTGAACAACCACGTGTTCACCATGGAGGGCTGCGGCAAGGGCAACATCCTGT
TCGGCAACCAGCTGGTGCAGATCCGCGTGACCAAGGGCGCCCCCCTGCCCTTCGCCTTCGACATCCTGAG
CCCCGCCTTCCAGTACGGCAACCGCACCTTCACCAAGTACCCCGAGGACATCAGCGACTTCTTCATCCAG
AGCTTCCCCGCCGGCTTCGTGTACGAGCGCACCCTGCGCTACGAGGACGGCGGCCTGGTGGAGATCCGCA
GCGACATCAACCTGATCGAGGAGATGTTCGTGTACCGCGTGGAGTACAAGGGCCGCAACTTCCCCAACGA
CGGCCCCGTGATGAAGAAGACCATCACCGGCCTGCAGCCCAGCTTCGAGGTGGTGTACATGAACGACGGC
GTGCTGGTGGGCCAGGTGATCCTGGTGTACCGCCTGAACAGCGGCAAGTTCTACAGCTGCCACATGCGCA
CCCTGATGAAGAGCAAGGGCGTGGTGAAGGACTTCCCCGAGTACCACTTCATCCAGCACCGCCTGGAGAA
GACCTACGTGGAGGACGGCGGCTTCGTGGAGCAGCACGAGACCGCCATCGCCCAGCTGACCAGCCTGGGC
AAGCCCCTGGGCAGCCTGCACGAGTGGGTGTAATAGGGTACCTTCGATAAAATAAAAGATTTTATTTAGT
CTCCAGAAAAAGGGGGGAATGAAAGACCCCACCTGTAGGTTTGGCAAGCTAGCTTAAGTAACGCCATTTT
GCAAGGCATGGAAAAATACATAACTGAGAATAGAGAAGTTCAGATCAAGGTCAGGAACAGATGGAACAGC
TGAATATGGGCCAAACAGGATATCTGTGGTAAGCAGTTCCTGCCCCGGCTCAGGGCCAAGAACAG
