>Addgene plasmid #15264 | pBabe-GFP-IKBalpha-mut (super repressor) | addgene partial sequence | sequence record 64840 | pBABE5 5'-CTTTATCCAGCCCTCAC-3'
GGATCTCTCGAGGTTAGCTTATGTTCCAGGCGGCCGAGCGTCCCCAGGAGTGGGCCATGGAGGGCCCCCG
CGACGGGCTGAAGAAGGAGCGGCTACTGGACGACCGCCACGACGCCGGCCTGGACGCCATGAAAGACGAG
GAGTACGAGCAGATGGTCAAGGAGCTGCAGGAGATCCGCCTCGAGCCGCAGGAGGTGCCGCGCGGCTCGG
AGCCCTGGAAGCAGCAGCTCACCGAGGACGGGGACTCGTTCCTGCACTTGGCCATCATCCATGAAGAAAA
GGCACTGACCATGGAAGTGATCCGCCAGGTGAAGGGAGACCTGGCCTTCCTCAACTTCCAGAACAACCTG
CAGCAGACTCCACTCCACTTGGCTGTGATCACCAACCAGCCAGAAATTGCTGAGGCACTTCTGGGAGCTG
GCTGTGATCCTGAGCTCCGAGACTTTCGAGGAAATACCCCCCTACACCTTGCCTGTGAGCAGGGCTGCCT
GGCCAGCGTGGGAGTCCTGACTCAGTCCTGCACCACCCCGCACCTCCACTCCATCCTGAAGGCTACCAAC
TACAATGGCCACACGTGTCTACACTTAGCCTCTATCCATGGCTACCTGGGCATCGTGGAGCTTTTGGTGT
CCTTGGGTGCTGATGTCAATGCTCAGGAGCCCTGTAATGGCCGGACTGCCCTTCACCTCGCAGTGGACCT
GCAAAATCCTGACCTGGTGTCACTCCTGTTGAAGTGTGGGGCTGATGTCAACAGAGTTACCTACCAGGGC
TATTCTCCCTACCAGCTCACCTGGGGCCGCCCAAGCACCCGGATACAGCAGCAGCTGGGCCAGCTGACAC
TAGAAAACCTTCAGATGCTGCCAGAGAGTGAGGATGAGGAGAGCTATGACACAGAGTCAGAGTTCACGGA
GTTCACAGAGGACGAGCTGCCCTATGATGACTGTGTGTTTGGAGGCCAGCGTCTGACGTTATGAGGATCA
ACGAATTCGCCAGCACA
