>Addgene plasmid #15264 | pBabe-GFP-IKBalpha-mut (super repressor) | addgene partial sequence | sequence record 64841 | pBABE3 5'-ACCCTAACTGACACACATTCC-3'
TGTGCTGGCGAATTCGTTGATCCTCATAACGTCAGACGCTGGCCTCCAAACACACAGTCATCATAGGGCA
GCTCGTCCTCTGTGAACTCCGTGAACTCTGACTCTGTGTCATAGCTCTCCTCATCCTCACTCTCTGGCAG
CATCTGAAGGTTTTCTAGTGTCAGCTGGCCCAGCTGCTGCTGTATCCGGGTGCTTGGGCGGCCCCAGGTG
AGCTGGTAGGGAGAATAGCCCTGGTAGGTAACTCTGTTGACATCAGCCCCACACTTCAACAGGAGTGACA
CCAGGTCAGGATTTTGCAGGTCCACTGCGAGGTGAAGGGCAGTCCGGCCATTACAGGGCTCCTGAGCATT
GACATCAGCACCCAAGGACACCAAAAGCTCCACGATGCCCAGGTAGCCATGGATAGAGGCTAAGTGTAGA
CACGTGTGGCCATTGTAGTTGGTAGCCTTCAGGATGGAGTGGAGGTGCGGGGTGGTGCAGGACTGAGTCA
GGACTCCCACGCTGGCCAGGCAGCCCTGCTCACAGGCAAGGTGTAGGGGGGTATTTCCTCGAAAGTCTCG
GAGCTCAGGATCACAGCCAGCTCCCAGAAGTGCCTCAGCAATTTCTGGCTGGTTGGTGATCACAGCCAAG
TGGAGTGGAGTCTGCTGCAGGTTGTTCTGGAAGTTGAGGAAGGCCAGGTCTCCCTTCACCTGGCGGATCA
CTTCCATGGTCAGTGCCTTTTCTTCATGGATGATGGCCAAGTGCAGGAACGAGTCCCCGTCCTCGGTGAG
CTGCTGCTTCCAGGGCTCCGAGCCGCGCGGCACCTCCTGCGGCTCGAGGCGGATCTCCTGCAGCTCCTTG
ACCATCTGCTCGTACTCCTCGTCTTTCATGGCGTCCAGGCCGGCGTCGTGGCGGTCGTCCAGTAGCCGCT
CCTTCTTCAGCCCGTCGCGGGGG
